LOCUS       Exported 8374 bp ds-DNA circular SYN 12-MAY-2021
DEFINITION  expresses eGFP from an about 1350 bp human FOXA2 promoter to select
            floor plate and ventral midbrain progenitor cells during
            development.
ACCESSION   .
VERSION     .
KEYWORDS    Lenti.pFOXA2.5'.GFP
SOURCE      synthetic DNA construct
  ORGANISM  synthetic DNA construct
REFERENCE   1 (bases 1 to 8374)
  AUTHORS   Aguila JC, Blak A, van Arensbergen J, Sousa A, Vazquez N, Aduriz A,
            Gayosso M, Paz Lopez Mato M, Lopez de Maturana R, Hedlund E, Sonntag
            K, Sanchez Pernaute R
  TITLE     Selection Based on FOXA2 Expression Is Not Sufficient to Enrich for
            Dopamine Neurons From Human Pluripotent Stem Cells.
  JOURNAL   Stem Cells Transl Med. 2014 Jul 14. pii: sctm.2014-0011.
  PUBMED    25024431
REFERENCE   2 (bases 1 to 8374)
  AUTHORS   .
  TITLE     Direct Submission
  JOURNAL   Exported May 12, 2021 from SnapGene Server 1.1.58
            http://www.snapgene.com
FEATURES             Location/Qualifiers
     source          1..8374
                     /organism="synthetic DNA construct"
                     /mol_type="other DNA"
     promoter        27..131
                     /gene="bla"
                     /label=AmpR promoter
     CDS             132..992
                     /codon_start=1
                     /gene="bla"
                     /product="beta-lactamase"
                     /label=AmpR
                     /note="confers resistance to ampicillin, carbenicillin, and
                     related antibiotics"
                     /translation="MSIQHFRVALIPFFAAFCLPVFAHPETLVKVKDAEDQLGARVGYI
                     ELDLNSGKILESFRPEERFPMMSTFKVLLCGAVLSRIDAGQEQLGRRIHYSQNDLVEYS
                     PVTEKHLTDGMTVRELCSAAITMSDNTAANLLLTTIGGPKELTAFLHNMGDHVTRLDRW
                     EPELNEAIPNDERDTTMPVAMATTLRKLLTGELLTLASRQQLIDWMEADKVAGPLLRSA
                     LPAGWFIADKSGAGERGSRGIIAALGPDGKPSRIVVIYTTGSQATMDERNRQIAEIGAS
                     LIKHW"
     primer_bind     complement(350..369)
                     /label=Amp-R
                     /note="Ampicillin resistance gene, reverse primer"
     rep_origin      1163..1751
                     /direction=RIGHT
                     /label=ori
                     /note="high-copy-number ColE1/pMB1/pBR322/pUC origin of
                     replication"
     primer_bind     1652..1671
                     /label=pBR322ori-F
                     /note="pBR322 origin, forward primer"
     primer_bind     1905..1922
                     /label=L4440
                     /note="L4440 vector, forward primer"
     protein_bind    2039..2060
                     /label=CAP binding site
                     /bound_moiety="E. coli catabolite activator protein"
                     /note="CAP binding activates transcription in the presence
                     of cAMP."
     promoter        2075..2105
                     /label=lac promoter
                     /note="promoter for the E. coli lac operon"
     protein_bind    2113..2129
                     /label=lac operator
                     /bound_moiety="lac repressor encoded by lacI"
                     /note="The lac repressor binds to the lac operator to
                     inhibit transcription in E. coli. This inhibition can be
                     relieved by adding lactose or
                     isopropyl-beta-D-thiogalactopyranoside (IPTG)."
     primer_bind     2118..2140
                     /label=M13/pUC Reverse
                     /note="In lacZ gene"
     primer_bind     2137..2153
                     /label=M13 rev
                     /note="common sequencing primer, one of multiple similar
                     variants"
     primer_bind     2137..2153
                     /label=M13 Reverse
                     /note="In lacZ gene. Also called M13-rev"
     primer_bind     2172..2192
                     /label=T3
                     /note="T3 promoter, forward primer"
     promoter        2174..2192
                     /label=T3 promoter
                     /note="promoter for bacteriophage T3 RNA polymerase"
     LTR             2399..2656
                     /label=5' LTR (truncated)
                     /note="truncated 5' long terminal repeat (LTR) from HIV-1"
     misc_feature    2700..2825
                     /label=HIV-1 Psi
                     /note="packaging signal of human immunodeficiency virus
                     type 1"
     misc_feature    3318..3551
                     /label=RRE
                     /note="The Rev response element (RRE) of HIV-1 allows for
                     Rev-dependent mRNA export from the nucleus to the
                     cytoplasm."
     CDS             3735..3779
                     /codon_start=1
                     /product="antigenic peptide corresponding to amino acids
                     655 to 669 of the HIV envelope protein gp41 (Lutje Hulsik
                     et al., 2013)"
                     /label=gp41 peptide
                     /note="recognized by the 2H10 single-chain llama nanobody"
                     /translation="KNEQELLELDKWASL"
     misc_feature    4046..4163
                     /label=cPPT/CTS
                     /note="central polypurine tract and central termination
                     sequence of HIV-1"
     gap             4917..4945
                     /estimated_length=29
     regulatory      5297..5306
                     /regulatory_class="other"
                     /note="vertebrate consensus sequence for strong initiation
                     of translation (Kozak, 1987)"
     CDS             5303..6022
                     /codon_start=1
                     /product="the original enhanced GFP (Yang et al., 1996)"
                     /label=EGFP
                     /note="mammalian codon-optimized"
                     /translation="MVSKGEELFTGVVPILVELDGDVNGHKFSVSGEGEGDATYGKLTL
                     KFICTTGKLPVPWPTLVTTLTYGVQCFSRYPDHMKQHDFFKSAMPEGYVQERTIFFKDD
                     GNYKTRAEVKFEGDTLVNRIELKGIDFKEDGNILGHKLEYNYNSHNVYIMADKQKNGIK
                     VNFKIRHNIEDGSVQLADHYQQNTPIGDGPVLLPDNHYLSTQSALSKDPNEKRDHMVLL
                     EFVTAAGITLGMDELYK"
     CDS             5303..6019
                     /codon_start=1
                     /product="enhanced GFP"
                     /label=EGFP
                     /translation="MVSKGEELFTGVVPILVELDGDVNGHKFSVSGEGEGDATYGKLTL
                     KFICTTGKLPVPWPTLVTTLTYGVQCFSRYPDHMKQHDFFKSAMPEGYVQERTIFFKDD
                     GNYKTRAEVKFEGDTLVNRIELKGIDFKEDGNILGHKLEYNYNSHNVYIMADKQKNGIK
                     VNFKIRHNIEDGSVQLADHYQQNTPIGDGPVLLPDNHYLSTQSALSKDPNEKRDHMVLL
                     EFVTAAGITLGMDELYK"
     primer_bind     complement(5348..5369)
                     /label=EGFP-N
                     /note="EGFP, reverse primer"
     primer_bind     complement(5609..5628)
                     /label=EXFP-R
                     /note="For distinguishing EGFP variants, reverse primer"
     primer_bind     5956..5977
                     /label=EGFP-C
                     /note="EGFP, forward primer"
     misc_feature    6038..6627
                     /label=WPRE
                     /note="woodchuck hepatitis virus posttranscriptional
                     regulatory element"
     primer_bind     complement(6091..6111)
                     /label=WPRE-R
                     /note="WPRE, reverse primer"
     CDS             complement(6509..6520)
                     /codon_start=1
                     /product="Factor Xa recognition and cleavage site"
                     /label=Factor Xa site
                     /translation="IEGR"
     LTR             6715..7348
                     /label=5' LTR
                     /note="5' long terminal repeat (LTR) from HIV-1"
     polyA_signal    7420..7541
                     /label=SV40 poly(A) signal
                     /note="SV40 polyadenylation signal"
     primer_bind     complement(7457..7476)
                     /label=SV40pA-R
                     /note="SV40 polyA, reverse primer"
     primer_bind     7511..7530
                     /label=EBV-rev
                     /note="SV40 polyA terminator, reverse primer"
     rep_origin      7560..7695
                     /label=SV40 ori
                     /note="SV40 origin of replication"
     primer_bind     7622..7641
                     /label=SV40pro-F
                     /note="SV40 promoter/origin, forward primer"
     primer_bind     complement(7727..7746)
                     /label=T7
                     /note="T7 promoter, forward primer"
     promoter        complement(7728..7746)
                     /label=T7 promoter
                     /note="promoter for bacteriophage T7 RNA polymerase"
     primer_bind     complement(7756..7773)
                     /label=M13 Forward
                     /note="In lacZ gene. Also called M13-F20 or M13 (-21)
                     Forward"
     primer_bind     complement(7756..7772)
                     /label=M13 fwd
                     /note="common sequencing primer, one of multiple similar
                     variants"
     primer_bind     complement(7765..7787)
                     /label=M13/pUC Forward
                     /note="In lacZ gene"
     rep_origin      7917..8372
                     /direction=RIGHT
                     /label=f1 ori
                     /note="f1 bacteriophage origin of replication; arrow
                     indicates direction of (+) strand synthesis"
     primer_bind     complement(8004..8023)
                     /label=F1ori-R
                     /note="F1 origin, reverse primer"
     primer_bind     8214..8235
                     /label=F1ori-F
                     /note="F1 origin, forward primer"
ORIGIN
        1 caggtggcac ttttcgggga aatgtgcgcg gaacccctat ttgtttattt ttctaaatac
       61 attcaaatat gtatccgctc atgagacaat aaccctgata aatgcttcaa taatattgaa
      121 aaaggaagag tatgagtatt caacatttcc gtgtcgccct tattcccttt tttgcggcat
      181 tttgccttcc tgtttttgct cacccagaaa cgctggtgaa agtaaaagat gctgaagatc
      241 agttgggtgc acgagtgggt tacatcgaac tggatctcaa cagcggtaag atccttgaga
      301 gttttcgccc cgaagaacgt tttccaatga tgagcacttt taaagttctg ctatgtggcg
      361 cggtattatc ccgtattgac gccgggcaag agcaactcgg tcgccgcata cactattctc
      421 agaatgactt ggttgagtac tcaccagtca cagaaaagca tcttacggat ggcatgacag
      481 taagagaatt atgcagtgct gccataacca tgagtgataa cactgcggcc aacttacttc
      541 tgacaacgat cggaggaccg aaggagctaa ccgctttttt gcacaacatg ggggatcatg
      601 taactcgcct tgatcgttgg gaaccggagc tgaatgaagc cataccaaac gacgagcgtg
      661 acaccacgat gcctgtagca atggcaacaa cgttgcgcaa actattaact ggcgaactac
      721 ttactctagc ttcccggcaa caattaatag actggatgga ggcggataaa gttgcaggac
      781 cacttctgcg ctcggccctt ccggctggct ggtttattgc tgataaatct ggagccggtg
      841 agcgtgggtc tcgcggtatc attgcagcac tggggccaga tggtaagccc tcccgtatcg
      901 tagttatcta cacgacgggg agtcaggcaa ctatggatga acgaaataga cagatcgctg
      961 agataggtgc ctcactgatt aagcattggt aactgtcaga ccaagtttac tcatatatac
     1021 tttagattga tttaaaactt catttttaat ttaaaaggat ctaggtgaag atcctttttg
     1081 ataatctcat gaccaaaatc ccttaacgtg agttttcgtt ccactgagcg tcagaccccg
     1141 tagaaaagat caaaggatct tcttgagatc ctttttttct gcgcgtaatc tgctgcttgc
     1201 aaacaaaaaa accaccgcta ccagcggtgg tttgtttgcc ggatcaagag ctaccaactc
     1261 tttttccgaa ggtaactggc ttcagcagag cgcagatacc aaatactgtc cttctagtgt
     1321 agccgtagtt aggccaccac ttcaagaact ctgtagcacc gcctacatac ctcgctctgc
     1381 taatcctgtt accagtggct gctgccagtg gcgataagtc gtgtcttacc gggttggact
     1441 caagacgata gttaccggat aaggcgcagc ggtcgggctg aacggggggt tcgtgcacac
     1501 agcccagctt ggagcgaacg acctacaccg aactgagata cctacagcgt gagctatgag
     1561 aaagcgccac gcttcccgaa gggagaaagg cggacaggta tccggtaagc ggcagggtcg
     1621 gaacaggaga gcgcacgagg gagcttccag ggggaaacgc ctggtatctt tatagtcctg
     1681 tcgggtttcg ccacctctga cttgagcgtc gatttttgtg atgctcgtca ggggggcgga
     1741 gcctatggaa aaacgccagc aacgcggcct ttttacggtt cctggccttt tgctggcctt
     1801 ttgctcacat gttctttcct gcgttatccc ctgattctgt ggataaccgt attaccgcct
     1861 ttgagtgagc tgataccgct cgccgcagcc gaacgaccga gcgcagcgag tcagtgagcg
     1921 aggaagcgga agagcgccca atacgcaaac cgcctctccc cgcgcgttgg ccgattcatt
     1981 aatgcagctg gcacgacagg tttcccgact ggaaagcggg cagtgagcgc aacgcaatta
     2041 atgtgagtta gctcactcat taggcacccc aggctttaca ctttatgctt ccggctcgta
     2101 tgttgtgtgg aattgtgagc ggataacaat ttcacacagg aaacagctat gaccatgatt
     2161 acgccaagcg cgcaattaac cctcactaaa gggaacaaaa gctggagctg caagcttaat
     2221 gtagtcttat gcaatactct tgtagtcttg caacatggta acgatgagtt agcaacatgc
     2281 cttacaagga gagaaaaagc accgtgcatg ccgattggtg gaagtaaggt ggtacgatcg
     2341 tgccttatta ggaaggcaac agacgggtct gacatggatt ggacgaacca ctgaattgga
     2401 ggcgtggcct gggcgggact ggggagtggc gagccctcag atcctgcata taagcagctg
     2461 ctttttgcct gtactgggtc tctctggtta gaccagatct gagcctggga gctctctggc
     2521 taactaggga acccactgct taagcctcaa taaagcttgc cttgagtgct tcaagtagtg
     2581 tgtgcccgtc tgttgtgtga ctctggtaac tagagatccc tcagaccctt ttagtcagtg
     2641 tggaaaatct ctagcagtgg cgcccgaaca gggacctgaa agcgaaaggg aaaccagagc
     2701 tctctcgacg caggactcgg cttgctgaag cgcgcacggc aagaggcgag gggcggcgac
     2761 tggtgagtac gccaaaaatt ttgactagcg gaggctagaa ggagagagat gggtgcgaga
     2821 gcgtcagtat taagcggggg agaattagat cgcgatggga aaaaattcgg ttaaggccag
     2881 ggggaaagaa aaaatataaa ttaaaacata tagtatgggc aagcagggag ctagaacgat
     2941 tcgcagttaa tcctggcctg ttagaaacat cagaaggctg tagacaaata ctgggacagc
     3001 tacaaccatc ccttcagaca ggatcagaag aacttagatc attatataat acagtagcaa
     3061 ccctctattg tgtgcatcaa aggatagaga taaaagacac caaggaagct ttagacaaga
     3121 tagaggaaga gcaaaacaaa agtaagacca ccgcacagca agcggccgct gatcttcaga
     3181 cctggaggag gagatatgag ggacaattgg agaagtgaat tatataaata taaagtagta
     3241 aaaattgaac cattaggagt agcacccacc aaggcaaaga gaagagtggt gcagagagaa
     3301 aaaagagcag tgggaatagg agctttgttc cttgggttct tgggagcagc aggaagcact
     3361 atgggcgcag cctcaatgac gctgacggta caggccagac aattattgtc tggtatagtg
     3421 cagcagcaga acaatttgct gagggctatt gaggcgcaac agcatctgtt gcaactcaca
     3481 gtctggggca tcaagcagct ccaggcaaga atcctggctg tggaaagata cctaaaggat
     3541 caacagctcc tggggatttg gggttgctct ggaaaactca tttgcaccac tgctgtgcct
     3601 tggaatgcta gttggagtaa taaatctctg gaacagattg gaatcacacg acctggatgg
     3661 agtgggacag agaaattaac aattacacaa gcttaataca ctccttaatt gaagaatcgc
     3721 aaaaccagca agaaaagaat gaacaagaat tattggaatt agataaatgg gcaagtttgt
     3781 ggaattggtt taacataaca aattggctgt ggtatataaa attattcata atgatagtag
     3841 gaggcttggt aggtttaaga atagtttttg ctgtactttc tatagtgaat agagttaggc
     3901 agggatattc accattatcg tttcagaccc acctcccaac cccgagggga cccgacaggc
     3961 ccgaaggaat agaagaagaa ggtggagaga gagacagaga cagatccatt cgattagtga
     4021 acggatctcg acggtatcgg ttaactttta aaagaaaagg ggggattggg gggtacagtg
     4081 caggggaaag aatagtagac ataatagcaa cagacataca aactaaagaa ttacaaaaac
     4141 aaattacaaa aattcaaaat tttatcgatc acgagactag cctcgagcaa ggtccagcca
     4201 ggttttcaga accaagaaag agcctccaca tccaaacacc tgcaatatcc ccccactcca
     4261 aatctgggct cacaggctaa cccagaacag aagacaattt ttgaacccaa gagctgctgg
     4321 ggaaataaaa gtatacgatt gctggagttt ctaatttcta ttaagcagtc cctctggaag
     4381 acagagagga cagagacgct cttgaagtca actccatatg ccccatcatt gattcctgga
     4441 ttcttctctc ctcacccctc cctccccacc tcctgccctg tttgttttag ttacgaaatg
     4501 ctgtgggcac ctcggttgtg actgaaaagt aaccttgaaa cacgccggcc tgaatatcag
     4561 aggcaaatct cagcctccca accgtcggcc gctgctagag gggctgcttg cgccaggcgc
     4621 cggccgcccc actgcgggtc cctggcggcc ggtgtctgag gagtcggaga gccgaggcgg
     4681 ccagaccgtg cgccccgcgc ttctcccgag gccgttccgg gtctgaactg taacagggag
     4741 gggcctcgca ggagcagcag cgggcgagtt aaaggtgtgt acgtagtttt tctaaatagg
     4801 acagcgcttt gcaaattggc tgtcatggac ttgctgtttt gacaganaat gagcactgag
     4861 ggcgaanaaa cccggcataa ataaatccgg ctttcntagg gntctgccgg gcactgnnnn
     4921 nnnnnnnnnn nnnnnnnnnn nnnnntcctc ctccccaccc ccccactagc ccccgcgccg
     4981 cgcgcttccc gccgcctcgg ggcagctcgg cactgccaac ctcagccgcc acccggcagc
     5041 ccgtgagcgc ggcggcggcg ggtgctccct accgcggggc gctggcctgg gcctcctccg
     5101 ctcctcgccc ccccccacct cccgcccact tccaactacc gcctccggcc tgcccaggga
     5161 gagagaggga gtggagccca gggagaggga gcgcgagaga gggagggagg aggggacggt
     5221 gctttggctg actttttttt aaaagagggt gggggtgggg ggtgattgct ggtcgtttgt
     5281 tgtggctgta ccggtcgcca ccatggtgag caagggcgag gagctgttca ccggggtggt
     5341 gcccatcctg gtcgagctgg acggcgacgt aaacggccac aagttcagcg tgtccggcga
     5401 gggcgagggc gatgccacct acggcaagct gaccctgaag ttcatctgca ccaccggcaa
     5461 gctgcccgtg ccctggccca ccctcgtgac caccctgacc tacggcgtgc agtgcttcag
     5521 ccgctacccc gaccacatga agcagcacga cttcttcaag tccgccatgc ccgaaggcta
     5581 cgtccaggag cgcaccatct tcttcaagga cgacggcaac tacaagaccc gcgccgaggt
     5641 gaagttcgag ggcgacaccc tggtgaaccg catcgagctg aagggcatcg acttcaagga
     5701 ggacggcaac atcctggggc acaagctgga gtacaactac aacagccaca acgtctatat
     5761 catggccgac aagcagaaga acggcatcaa ggtgaacttc aagatccgcc acaacatcga
     5821 ggacggcagc gtgcagctcg ccgaccacta ccagcagaac acccccatcg gcgacggccc
     5881 cgtgctgctg cccgacaacc actacctgag cacccagtcc gccctgagca aagaccccaa
     5941 cgagaagcgc gatcacatgg tcctgctgga gttcgtgacc gccgccggga tcactctcgg
     6001 catggacgag ctgtacaagt aaagcggccg cgtcgacaat caacctctgg attacaaaat
     6061 ttgtgaaaga ttgactggta ttcttaacta tgttgctcct tttacgctat gtggatacgc
     6121 tgctttaatg cctttgtatc atgctattgc ttcccgtatg gctttcattt tctcctcctt
     6181 gtataaatcc tggttgctgt ctctttatga ggagttgtgg cccgttgtca ggcaacgtgg
     6241 cgtggtgtgc actgtgtttg ctgacgcaac ccccactggt tggggcattg ccaccacctg
     6301 tcagctcctt tccgggactt tcgctttccc cctccctatt gccacggcgg aactcatcgc
     6361 cgcctgcctt gcccgctgct ggacaggggc tcggctgttg ggcactgaca attccgtggt
     6421 gttgtcgggg aagctgacgt cctttccatg gctgctcgcc tgtgttgcca cctggattct
     6481 gcgcgggacg tccttctgct acgtcccttc ggccctcaat ccagcggacc ttccttcccg
     6541 cggcctgctg cccggctctg cggcctcttc cgcgtcttcg ccttcgccct cagacgagtc
     6601 ggatctccct ttgggccgcc tccccgccnt ggaattcgag ctcggtacct ttaagaccaa
     6661 tgacttacaa ggcagctgta gatcttagcc actttttaaa agaaaagggg ggactggaag
     6721 ggctaattca ctcccaacga agacaagata tccttgatct gtggatctac cacacacaag
     6781 gctacttccc tgattggcag aactacacac cagggccagg gatcagatat ccactgacct
     6841 ttggatggtg ctacaagcta gtaccagttg agcaagagaa ggtagaagaa gccaatgaag
     6901 gagagaacac ccgcttgtta caccctgtga gcctgcatgg gatggatgac ccggagagag
     6961 aagtattaga gtggaggttt gacagccgcc tagcatttca tcacatggcc cgagagctgc
     7021 atccggagta cttcaagaac tgctgacatc gagcttgcta caagggactt tccgctgggg
     7081 actttccagg gaggcgtggc ctgggcggga ctggggagtg gcgagccctc agatgctgca
     7141 tataagcagc tgctttttgc ttgtactggg tctctctggt tagaccagat ctgagcctgg
     7201 gagctctctg gctaactagg gaacccactg cttaagcctc aataaagctt gccttgagtg
     7261 cttcaagtag tgtgtgcccg tctgttgtgt gactctggta actagagatc cctcagaccc
     7321 ttttagtcag tgtggaaaat ctctagcagt agtagttcat gtcatcttat tattcagtat
     7381 ttataacttg caaagaaatg aatatcagag agtgagagga acttgtttat tgcagcttat
     7441 aatggttaca aataaagcaa tagcatcaca aatttcacaa ataaagcatt tttttcactg
     7501 cattctagtt gtggtttgtc caaactcatc aatgtatctt atcatgtctg gctctagcta
     7561 tcccgcccct aactccgccc agttccgccc attctccgcc ccatggctga ctaatttttt
     7621 ttatttatgc agaggccgag gccgcctcgg cctctgagct attccagaag tagtgaggag
     7681 gcttttttgg aggcctaggc ttttgcgtcg agacgtaccc aattcgccct atagtgagtc
     7741 gtattacgcg cgctcactgg ccgtcgtttt acaacgtcgt gactgggaaa accctggcgt
     7801 tacccaactt aatcgccttg cagcacatcc ccctttcgcc agctggcgta atagcgaaga
     7861 ggcccgcacc gatcgccctt cccaacagtt gcgcagcctg aatggcgaat ggcgcgnnnn
     7921 nnnnnnnnnn nnnnnnnnnn nnnnnnnnnn nnnnnnnnnn nnnnnnnnnn nnnnnnnnnn
     7981 nnnnnnnnnn nnnnnnnnnn nnnnnnnnnn nnnnnnnnnn nnnnnnnnnn nnnnnnnnnn
     8041 cnnnnnnnnn nnnnnnnnnn nnnnnnnnnn nnnnnnnnnn nnnnnnnnnn nnnnnnnnnn
     8101 nnnnnnnnnn nnnnnnnnnn nnnnnnnnnn nnannnnnnn nnnnnnnnnn nnnnnnnnnn
     8161 nnnnnnnnnn nnnnnnnnnn nncctttgac gttggagtcc acgttcttta atagtggact
     8221 cttgttccaa actggaacaa cactcaaccc tatctcggtc tattcttttg atttataagg
     8281 gattttgccg atttcggcct attggttaaa aaatgagctg atttaacaaa aatttaacgc
     8341 gaattttaac aaaatattaa cgtttacaat ttcc
//
