[The description below was written by a language model from this plasmid's Addgene catalogue record and the feature table of its GenBank file.]
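Description:
Lenti.pFOXA2.5'.GFP is an HIV-1-derived lentiviral transfer plasmid built on the pRRL.cPPT.PGK-GFP.WPRE.Sin-18 backbone, in which the original PGK promoter was swapped, between retained XhoI and AgeI sites, for an approximately 1350 bp human FOXA2 5' promoter region. According to the record, this fragment comprises 396 bp upstream of exon 1, the untranslated exon 1 and intron 1. It sits directly upstream of a Kozak-initiated, mammalian codon-optimized EGFP coding sequence, so that fluorescence reports FOXA2 promoter activity. In bacteria the plasmid is maintained at high copy through a ColE1/pUC-type origin and selected with ampicillin via the bla gene. An f1 origin, an SV40 origin and poly(A) signal, and lac, T3 and T7 elements remain from the plasmid backbone.

The viral cassette runs from a truncated 5' LTR through the Psi packaging signal, the Rev response element for Rev-dependent nuclear export of genomic RNA, and the cPPT/CTS, which aids nuclear import of the reverse-transcribed genome. The FOXA2-EGFP unit follows, then a WPRE to enhance transcript stability and expression, and the downstream LTR. The backbone name indicates a self-inactivating design, although the feature table labels this downstream element as a 634 bp "5' LTR", so the record does not itself confirm the U3 deletion. The FOXA2 promoter is not annotated in the table, and the region where it lies contains a 29 bp gap. The depositor notes that only the cloning junctions were sequenced, and the held sequence (8374 bp) is shorter than the stated total of 8622 bp. The construct is intended for marking and selecting floor plate and ventral midbrain progenitor cells during development, and the associated study applied FOXA2-based selection to human pluripotent stem cell derivatives.
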