Addgene plasmid #59407: Lenti.pFOXA2.5'.GFP
Purpose: expresses eGFP from an about 1350 bp human FOXA2 promoter to select floor plate and ventral midbrain progenitor cells during development
Depositing lab: Kai-Christian Sonntag. Depositing organization: McLean Hospital. Publication: Selection Based on FOXA2 Expression Is Not Sufficient to Enrich for Dopamine Neurons From Human Pluripotent Stem Cells. Aguila JC, Blak A, van Arensbergen J, Sousa A, Vazquez N, Aduriz A, Gayosso M, Paz Lopez Mato M, Lopez de Maturana R, Hedlund E, Sonntag K, Sanchez Pernaute R. Stem Cells Transl Med. 2014 Jul 14. pii: sctm.2014-0011. 10.5966/sctm.2014-0011 PubMed 25024431.
Backbone
  Vector backbone: pRRL.cPPT.PGK-GFP.WPRE.Sin-18
  Backbone manufacturer: D. Trono, EPFL, Lausanne, CH
  Backbone size w/o insert (bp): 7272
  Total vector size (bp): 8622
  Modifications to backbone: replaced pPGK promoter in pRRL.cPPT.PGK-GFP.WPRE.Sin-18 with approx. 1350 bp human 5' FOXA2 promoter region using 5' XhoI and 3' AgeI restriction sites. The promoter contains 396 bp upstream of Exon1, untranslated Exon1, and Intron 1 (Ref. Navas MA et al., 2000, Human Heredity 50:370-81). Note: only the cloning sites have been sequenced.
  Vector type: Mammalian Expression, Lentiviral
Growth in bacteria
  Bacterial resistance: Ampicillin, 100 μg/mL
  Growth temperature: 37°C
  Growth strain: Stbl3
  Copy number: High Copy
Gene/Insert
  Gene/Insert name: approx. 1350 bp FOXA2 promoter, eGFP (alt names: Forkhead box A2 promoter; TCF-3B promoter)
  Species: H. sapiens (human)
  Insert size (bp): 1350
  Entrez Gene: FOXA2 (a.k.a. HNF-3-beta, HNF3B, TCF3B)
  Promoter: FOXA2
  Cloning method: Restriction Enzyme; 5′ cloning site XhoI (not destroyed); 3′ cloning site AgeI (not destroyed)
  Sequencing primers: 5′ ggtacagtgcaggggaaag; 3′ cagcttgccgtaggtggcatc
Terms and licenses: Academic/Nonprofit Terms; Industry Terms: Not Available to Industry
How to cite: Lenti.pFOXA2.5'.GFP was a gift from Kai-Christian Sonntag (Addgene plasmid # 59407 ; http://n2t.net/addgene:59407 ; RRID:Addgene_59407)
