>Addgene plasmid #59407 | Lenti.pFOXA2.5'.GFP | addgene partial sequence | sequence record 93831 | cPPT-F 5'-gggaaagaatagtagacataatag-3'
CAAACTAAAGAATTACAAAAACAAATTACAAAAATTCAAAATTTTATCGATCACGAGACTAGCCTCGAGC
AAGGTCCAGCCAGGTTTTCAGAACCAAGAAAGAGCCTCCACATCCAAACACCTGCAATATCCCCCCACTC
CAAATCTGGGCTCACAGGCTAACCCAGAACAGAAGACAATTTTTGAACCCAAGAGCTGCTGGGGAAATAA
AAGTATACGATTGCTGGAGTTTCTAATTTCTATTAAGCAGTCCCTCTGGAAGACAGAGAGGACAGAGACG
CTCTTGAAGTCAACTCCATATGCCCCATCATTGATTCCTGGATTCTTCTCTCCTCACCCCTCCCTCCCCA
CCTCCTGCCCTGTTTGTTTTAGTTACGAAATGCTGTGGGCACCTCGGTTGTGACTGAAAAGTAACCTTGA
AACACGCCGGCCTGAATATCAGAGGCAAATCTCAGCCTCCCAACCGTCGGCCGCTGCTAGAGGGGCTGCT
TGCGCCAGGCGCCGGCCGCCCCACTGCGGGTCCCTGGCGGCCGGTGTCTGAGGAGTCGGAGAGCCGAGGC
GGCCAGACCGTGCGCCCCGCGCTTCTCCCGAGGCCGTTCCGGGTCTGAACTGTAACAGGGAGGGGCCTCG
CAGGAGCAGCAGCGGGCGAGTTAAAGGTGTGTACGTAGTTTTTCTAAATAGGACAGCGCTTTGCAAATTG
GCTGTCATGGACTTGCTGTTTTGACAGAGAATGAGCACTGAGGGCGAAGAAACCCGGCATAAATAAATCC
GGCTTTCATAGGGATCTGCCGGGCACTGAGGCTGGACGCGCCCTCCGACAGGCGCACCGGGCGCCCGGCG
CGATGAGACGGGGCGGGGGCTGGAGGC
