>Addgene plasmid #59407 | Lenti.pFOXA2.5'.GFP | addgene partial sequence | sequence record 93832 | EGFP-N 5'-CGTCGCCGTCCAGCTCGACCAG-3'
CCTTGCTCACCATGGTGGCGACCGGTACAGCCACAACAAACGACCAGCAATCACCCCCCACCCCCACCCT
CTTTTAAAAAAAAGTCAGCCAAAGCACCGTCCCCTCCTCCCTCCCTCTCTCGCGCTCCCTCTCCCTGGGC
TCCACTCCCTCTCTCTCCCTGGGCAGGCCGGAGGCGGTAGTTGGAAGTGGGCGGGAGGTGGGGGGGGGCG
AGGAGCGGAGGAGGCCCAGGCCAGCGCCCCGCGGTAGGGAGCACCCGCCGCCGCCGCGCTCACGGGCTGC
CGGGTGGCGGCTGAGGTTGGCAGTGCCGAGCTGCCCCGAGGCGGCGGGAAGCGCGCGGCGCGGGGGCTAG
TGGGGGGGTGGGGAGGAGGAGGAGGAAGGAGGAGGA
